>Addgene plasmid #56588 | EYFP-Endosomes-13 | depositor partial sequence | sequence record 87477 | insert sequence
AAATGTCGTAACAACTCCGCCCCATTGACGCAAATGGGCGGTAGGCGTGTACGGTGGGAGGTCTATATAA
GCAGAGCTGGTTTAGTGAACCGTCAGATCCGCTAGCGCTACCGGTCGCCACCATGGTGAGCAAGGGCGAG
GAGCTGTTCACCGGGGTGGTGCCCATCCTGGTCGAGCTGGACGGCGACGTAAACGGCCACAAGTTCAGCG
TGTCCGGCGAGGGCGAGGGCGATGCCACCTACGGCAAGCTGACCCTGAAGTTCATCTGCACCACCGGCAA
GCTGCCCGTGCCCTGGCCCACCCTCGTGACCACCTTCGGCTACGGCCTGCAGTGCTTCGCCCGCTACCCC
GACCACATGAAGCAGCACGACTTCTTCAAGTCCGCCATGCCCGAAGGCTACGTCCAGGAGCGCACCATCT
TCTTCAAGGACGACGGCAACTACAAGACCCGCGCCGAGGTGAAGTTCGAGGGCGACACCCTGGTGAACCG
CATCGAGCTGAAGGGCATCGACTTCAAGGAGGACGGCAACATCCTGGGGCACAAGCTGGAGTACAACTAC
AACAGCCACAACGTCTATATCATGGCCGACAAGCAGAAGAACGGCATCAAGGTGAACTTCAAGATCCGCC
ACAACATCGAGGACGGCAGCGTGCAGCTCGCCGACCACTACCAGCAGAACACCCCCATCGGCGACGGCCC
CGTGCTGCTGCCCGACAACCACTACCTGAGCTACCAGTCCGCCCTGAGCAAAGACCCCAACGAGAAGCGC
GATCACATGGTCCTGCTGGAGTTCGTGACCGCCGCCGGGATCACTCTCGGCATGGACGAGCTGTACAAGT
ACTCAGATCTCGAGCTCAAGCTTGATATCGAATTCCCCATGGAGCAGAAGCTGATCTCCGAGGAGGACCT
GAACCGGAAGAAACTGGTGGTTGTTGGTGATGGAGCCTGTGGAAAGACATGCTTGCTCATAGTCTTCAGC
AAGGACGAGTTCCCAGAGGTGTATGTGCCCACAGTGTTTGAGAACTATGTGGCAGATATCGAGGTGGATG
GAAAGCAGGTAGAGTTGGCTTTGTGGGACACAGCTGGCCAGGAGGACTACGACCGCCTGCGGCCGCTCTC
CTACCCGGACACCGACGTCATTCTCATGTGCTTCTCGGTGGACAGCCCGGACTCGCTGGAGAACATCCCC
GAGAAGTGGGTCCCCGAGGTGAAGCACTTCTGTCCCAATGTGCCCATCATCCTGGTGGCCAACAAAAAAG
ACCTGCGCAGCGACGAGCATGTCCGCACAGAGCTGGCCCGCATGAAGCAGGAACCCGTTCGCACGGATGA
CGGCCGCGCCATGGCCGTGCGCATCCAAGCCTACGACTACCTCGAGTGCTCTGCCAAGACCAAGGAAGGC
GTGCGCGAGGTCTTCGAGACGGCCACGCGCGCCGCGCTGCAGAAGCGCTACGGCTCCCAGAACGGCTGCA
TCAACTGCTGCAAGGTGCTATGAGGGCCGCGCCCGTCGCGCCTGCCCCGGCCCGGGATCCACCGGATCTA
GATAACTGATCATAATCAGCCATACCACATTTGTAGAGGTTTTACTTGCTTTAAAAAACCTCCCACACCT
CCCCCTGAACCTGAAACATAAAATGAATGCAATTGTTGTTGTTAACTTGTTTATTGCAGCTTATAATGGT
