>Addgene plasmid #56588 | EYFP-Endosomes-13 | addgene partial sequence | sequence record 156056 | CMV-F 5'-CGCAAATGGGCGGTAGGCGTG-3'
CTGGTTTAGTGAACCGTCAGATCCGCTAGCGCTACCGGTCGCCACCATGGTGAGCAAGGGCGAGGAGCTG
TTCACCGGGGTGGTGCCCATCCTGGTCGAGCTGGACGGCGACGTAAACGGCCACAAGTTCAGCGTGTCCG
GCGAGGGCGAGGGCGATGCCACCTACGGCAAGCTGACCCTGAAGTTCATCTGCACCACCGGCAAGCTGCC
CGTGCCCTGGCCCACCCTCGTGACCACCTTCGGCTACGGCCTGCAGTGCTTCGCCCGCTACCCCGACCAC
ATGAAGCAGCACGACTTCTTCAAGTCCGCCATGCCCGAAGGCTACGTCCAGGAGCGCACCATCTTCTTCA
AGGACGACGGCAACTACAAGACCCGCGCCGAGGTGAAGTTCGAGGGCGACACCCTGGTGAACCGCATCGA
GCTGAAGGGCATCGACTTCAAGGAGGACGGCAACATCCTGGGGCACAAGCTGGAGTACAACTACAACAGC
CACAACGTCTATATCATGGCCGACAAGCAGAAGAACGGCATCAAGGTGAACTTCAAGATCCGCCACAACA
TCGAGGACGGCAGCGTGCAGCTCGCCGACCACTACCAGCAGAACACCCCCATCGGCGACGGCCCCGTGCT
GCTGCCCGACAACCACTACCTGAGCTACCAGTCCGCCCTGAGCAAAGACCCCAACGAGAAGCGCGATCAC
ATGGTCCTGCTGGAGTTCGTGACCGCCGCCGGGATCACTCTCGGCATGGACGAGCTGTACAAGTACTCAG
ATCTCGAGCTCAAGCTTGATATCGAATTCCCCATGGAGCAGAAGCTGATCTCCGAGGAGGACCTGAACCG
GAAGAAACTGGTGGTTGTTGGTGATGGAGCCTGTGGAA
