[The description below was written by a language model from this plasmid's Addgene catalogue record.]
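Description:
EYFP-Endosomes-13 is a mammalian expression plasmid that produces a fluorescent marker for endosomes. It is built on an EYFP backbone of about 4.75 kb (size without insert). It is maintained as a high-copy plasmid in E. coli under kanamycin selection, and it carries a neomycin resistance marker so that transfected mammalian cells can be selected with G418. The record does not list the origins of replication or the regulatory elements driving the resistance marker, and no feature table is provided. The listed 3′ sequencing primer does imply an SV40 polyadenylation signal downstream of the insert.

The payload is human RHOB, a small Rho-family GTPase, entered in the catalogue under the insert name "Endosomes" with an mRNA reference accession as its alternative name. It is expressed from the CMV promoter, a strong constitutive promoter in most mammalian cell types. EYFP is supplied by the backbone and sits at the N terminus of the fusion, so RhoB's C terminus remains free. This matters because Rho GTPases are generally directed to membranes by lipid modification of a C-terminal motif, and RhoB is known to associate with endosomal membranes, which explains its use as a targeting moiety here. The "13" in the name may refer to a linker length between the two domains, but the record does not say so, and the cloning method is listed as unknown.

The stated purpose is endosome localization, with excitation at 513 nm and emission at 527 nm. The construct is therefore suited to labelling endosomal compartments in yellow by transient or stable transfection, for live- or fixed-cell fluorescence microscopy.
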