Addgene plasmid #56588: EYFP-Endosomes-13
Purpose: Localization: Endosomes, Excitation: 513, Emission: 527
Depositing lab: Michael Davidson. Depositing organization: Florida State University, Tallahassee.
Backbone
  Vector backbone: EYFP
  Backbone size w/o insert (bp): 4750
  Vector type: Mammalian Expression
  Selectable markers: Neomycin (select with G418)
Growth in bacteria
  Bacterial resistance: Kanamycin, 50 μg/mL
  Growth temperature: 37°C
  Growth strain: DH5alpha
  Copy number: High Copy
Gene/Insert
  Gene/Insert name: Endosomes (alt name: NM_004040.2)
  Species: H. sapiens (human)
  Entrez Gene: RHOB (a.k.a. ARH6, ARHB, MST081, MSTP081, RHOH6)
  Promoter: CMV
  Tag / fusion protein: EYFP (N terminal on backbone)
  Cloning method: Unknown
  Sequencing primers: 5′ CMV-F; 3′ SV40pA-R
Terms and licenses: Academic/Nonprofit Terms; Industry Terms
Depositor comments: . Excitation = 513; Emission = 527
How to cite: EYFP-Endosomes-13 was a gift from Michael Davidson (Addgene plasmid # 56588 ; http://n2t.net/addgene:56588 ; RRID:Addgene_56588)
